Addgene plasmid #116483: pHAGE-PIK3CA-E545D
Purpose: Lentiviral expression of PIK3CA E545D
Depositing lab: Gordon Mills & Kenneth Scott. Depositing organization: Baylor College of Medicine. Publication: Systematic Functional Annotation of Somatic Mutations in Cancer. Ng PK, Li J, Jeong KJ, Shao S, Chen H, Tsang YH, Sengupta S, Wang Z, Bhavana VH, Tran R, Soewito S, Minussi DC, Moreno D, Kong K, Dogruluk T, Lu H, Gao J, Tokheim C, Zhou DC, Johnson AM, Zeng J, Ip CKM, Ju Z, Wester M, Yu S, Li Y, Vellano CP, Schultz N, Karchin R, Ding L, Lu Y, Cheung LWT, Chen K, Shaw KR, Meric-Bernstam F, Scott KL, Yi S, Sahni N, Liang H, Mills GB. Cancer Cell. 2018 Mar 12;33(3):450-462.e10. doi: 10.1016/j.ccell.2018.01.021. PubMed 29533785.
Backbone
  Vector backbone: pHAGE
  Vector type: Lentiviral
Growth in bacteria
  Bacterial resistance: Ampicillin, 100 μg/mL
  Growth temperature: 37°C
  Growth strain: Stbl3
  Copy number: High Copy
Gene/Insert
  Gene/Insert name: PIK3CA
  Species: H. sapiens (human)
  Mutation: E545D
  Entrez Gene: PIK3CA (a.k.a. CCM4, CLAPO, CLOVE, CWS5, HMH, MCAP, MCM, MCMTC, PI3K, PI3K-alpha, p110-alpha)
  Cloning method: Gateway Cloning
Terms and licenses: Academic/Nonprofit Terms; Industry Terms: Not Available to Industry
How to cite: pHAGE-PIK3CA-E545D was a gift from Gordon Mills & Kenneth Scott (Addgene plasmid # 116483 ; http://n2t.net/addgene:116483 ; RRID:Addgene_116483)
