[The description below was written by a language model from this plasmid's Addgene catalogue record and the feature table of its GenBank file.]
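Description:
pHAGE-PIK3CA-E545D is an 11.7 kb HIV-1-based lentiviral expression plasmid built on the pHAGE backbone for delivering a mutant form of human PIK3CA, which encodes the p110-alpha catalytic subunit of PI3K, into mammalian cells. It is propagated in E. coli through a high-copy ColE1/pUC-type origin and selected with ampicillin via the bla gene. A recombination-deficient strain is recorded for growth, as is usual for plasmids carrying LTR repeats. The viral portion contains a full-length LTR at the upstream end (labelled a 3' LTR by the automated annotation, though it sits in the 5' position), the Psi packaging signal, the Rev response element for nuclear export of the genomic RNA, the cPPT/CTS element, a WPRE to enhance transcript expression, and a U3-deleted downstream LTR that makes the integrated provirus self-inactivating.

Between these elements, the human EF-1-alpha promoter with its first intron drives the payload constitutively. The PIK3CA open reading frame carrying the E545D substitution was introduced by Gateway cloning. It is not annotated as a feature, but it corresponds to the roughly 3.2 kb interval flanked by attB1 and attB2. Downstream lie short T3 and T7 promoter sequences, an attB4 remnant and a V5 epitope tag. The record does not state whether the tag is translated in frame with the insert. An EMCV IRES then links a puromycin N-acetyltransferase gene to the same transcript, so transduced cells can be selected with puromycin. The construct comes from a study that systematically annotated the functional effects of somatic cancer mutations, and it is suited to stable expression of this PIK3CA variant for functional comparison with other alleles.
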