LOCUS       Exported 11696 bp ds-DNA circular SYN 13-MAY-2021
DEFINITION  Lentiviral expression of PIK3CA E545D.
ACCESSION   .
VERSION     .
KEYWORDS    pHAGE-PIK3CA-E545D
SOURCE      synthetic DNA construct
  ORGANISM  synthetic DNA construct
REFERENCE   1 (bases 1 to 11696)
  AUTHORS   Ng PK, Li J, Jeong KJ, Shao S, Chen H, Tsang YH, Sengupta S, Wang Z,
            Bhavana VH, Tran R, Soewito S, Minussi DC, Moreno D, Kong K,
            Dogruluk T, Lu H, Gao J, Tokheim C, Zhou DC, Johnson AM, Zeng J, Ip
            CKM, Ju Z, Wester M, Yu S, Li Y, Vellano CP, Schultz N, Karchin R,
            Ding L, Lu Y, Cheung LWT, Chen K, Shaw KR, Meric-Bernstam F, Scott
            KL, Yi S, Sahni N, Liang H, Mills GB
  TITLE     Systematic Functional Annotation of Somatic Mutations in Cancer.
  JOURNAL   Cancer Cell. 2018 Mar 12;33(3):450-462.e10. doi:
            10.1016/j.ccell.2018.01.021.
  PUBMED    29533785
REFERENCE   2 (bases 1 to 11696)
  AUTHORS   .
  TITLE     Direct Submission
  JOURNAL   Exported May 13, 2021 from SnapGene Server 1.1.58
            http://www.snapgene.com
FEATURES             Location/Qualifiers
     source          1..11696
                     /organism="synthetic DNA construct"
                     /mol_type="other DNA"
     LTR             1..634
                     /label=3' LTR
                     /note="3' long terminal repeat (LTR) from HIV-1"
     misc_feature    681..806
                     /label=HIV-1 Psi
                     /note="packaging signal of human immunodeficiency virus
                     type 1"
     misc_feature    1303..1536
                     /label=RRE
                     /note="The Rev response element (RRE) of HIV-1 allows for
                     Rev-dependent mRNA export from the nucleus to the
                     cytoplasm."
     CDS             1721..1765
                     /codon_start=1
                     /product="antigenic peptide corresponding to amino acids
                     655 to 669 of the HIV envelope protein gp41 (Lutje Hulsik
                     et al., 2013)"
                     /label=gp41 peptide
                     /note="recognized by the 2H10 single-chain llama nanobody"
                     /translation="KNEQELLELDKWASL"
     misc_feature    2058..2175
                     /label=cPPT/CTS
                     /note="central polypurine tract and central termination
                     sequence of HIV-1"
     promoter        2223..3401
                     /label=EF-1-alpha promoter
                     /note="strong constitutive promoter for human elongation
                     factor EF-1-alpha"
     intron          2454..3392
                     /label=EF-1-alpha intron A
                     /note="intron upstream of the start codon of human
                     EF-1-alpha"
     primer_bind     3349..3369
                     /label=EF1a-F
                     /note="Human elongation factor-1a promoter, forward primer"
     protein_bind    3421..3445
                     /gene="mutant version of attB"
                     /label=attB1
                     /bound_moiety="BP Clonase(TM)"
                     /note="recombination site for the Gateway(R) BP reaction"
     protein_bind    complement(6656..6680)
                     /gene="mutant version of attB"
                     /label=attB2
                     /bound_moiety="BP Clonase(TM)"
                     /note="recombination site for the Gateway(R) BP reaction"
     promoter        6688..6706
                     /label=T3 promoter
                     /note="promoter for bacteriophage T3 RNA polymerase"
     primer_bind     complement(6731..6750)
                     /label=T7
                     /note="T7 promoter, forward primer"
     promoter        complement(6732..6750)
                     /label=T7 promoter
                     /note="promoter for bacteriophage T7 RNA polymerase"
     protein_bind    complement(6756..6776)
                     /gene="mutant version of attB"
                     /label=attB4
                     /bound_moiety="BP Clonase(TM)"
                     /note="core recombination site for the Gateway(R) BP
                     reaction"
     CDS             6830..6871
                     /codon_start=1
                     /product="epitope tag from simian virus 5"
                     /label=V5 tag
                     /translation="GKPIPNPLLGLDST"
     misc_feature    6892..7459
                     /label=IRES
                     /note="internal ribosome entry site (IRES) of the
                     encephalomyocarditis virus (EMCV)"
     misc_feature    6909..7461
                     /label=IRES
                     /note="internal ribosome entry site (IRES) of the
                     encephalomyocarditis virus (EMCV)"
     primer_bind     complement(7053..7070)
                     /label=IRES reverse
                     /note="IRES internal ribosome entry site, reverse primer.
                     Also called pCDH-rev"
     primer_bind     7280..7299
                     /label=IRES-F
                     /note="IRES internal ribosome entry site, forward primer"
     CDS             7473..8072
                     /codon_start=1
                     /gene="pac from Streptomyces alboniger"
                     /product="puromycin N-acetyltransferase"
                     /label=PuroR
                     /note="confers resistance to puromycin"
                     /translation="MTEYKPTVRLATRDDVPRAVRTLAAAFADYPATRHTVDPDRHIER
                     VTELQELFLTRVGLDIGKVWVADDGAAVAVWTTPESVEAGAVFAEIGPRMAELSGSRLA
                     AQQQMEGLLAPHRPKEPAWFLATVGVSPDHQGKGLGSAVVLPGVEAAERAGVPAFLETS
                     APRNLPFYERLGFTVTADVEVPEGPRTWCMTRKPGA"
     primer_bind     complement(7473..7492)
                     /label=Puro-R
                     /note="Puromycin resistance gene, reverse primer. Also
                     called puro-variant-R"
     primer_bind     7969..7989
                     /label=Puro-F
                     /note="Puromycin resistance gene, forward primer"
     misc_feature    8086..8674
                     /label=WPRE
                     /note="woodchuck hepatitis virus posttranscriptional
                     regulatory element"
     primer_bind     complement(8139..8159)
                     /label=WPRE-R
                     /note="WPRE, reverse primer"
     CDS             complement(8557..8568)
                     /codon_start=1
                     /product="Factor Xa recognition and cleavage site"
                     /label=Factor Xa site
                     /translation="IEGR"
     LTR             8749..8982
                     /label=3' LTR (Delta-U3)
                     /note="self-inactivating 3' long terminal repeat (LTR) from
                     HIV-1"
     primer_bind     complement(9101..9119)
                     /label=pBRforEco
                     /note="pBR322 vectors, upsteam of EcoRI site, forward
                     primer"
     promoter        9187..9291
                     /gene="bla"
                     /label=AmpR promoter
     CDS             9292..10152
                     /codon_start=1
                     /gene="bla"
                     /product="beta-lactamase"
                     /label=AmpR
                     /note="confers resistance to ampicillin, carbenicillin, and
                     related antibiotics"
                     /translation="MSIQHFRVALIPFFAAFCLPVFAHPETLVKVKDAEDQLGARVGYI
                     ELDLNSGKILESFRPEERFPMMSTFKVLLCGAVLSRVDAGQEQLGRRIHYSQNDLVEYS
                     PVTEKHLTDGMTVRELCSAAITMSDNTAANLLLTTIGGPKELTAFLHNMGDHVTRLDRW
                     EPELNEAIPNDERDTTMPVAMATTLRKLLTGELLTLASRQQLIDWMEADKVAGPLLRSA
                     LPAGWFIADKSGAGERGSRGIIAALGPDGKPSRIVVIYTTGSQATMDERNRQIAEIGAS
                     LIKHW"
     primer_bind     complement(9510..9529)
                     /label=Amp-R
                     /note="Ampicillin resistance gene, reverse primer"
     rep_origin      10323..10911
                     /direction=RIGHT
                     /label=ori
                     /note="high-copy-number ColE1/pMB1/pBR322/pUC origin of
                     replication"
     primer_bind     10812..10831
                     /label=pBR322ori-F
                     /note="pBR322 origin, forward primer"
     primer_bind     11065..11082
                     /label=L4440
                     /note="L4440 vector, forward primer"
     primer_bind     11174..11193
                     /label=SV40pro-F
                     /note="SV40 promoter/origin, forward primer"
     protein_bind    11322..11343
                     /label=CAP binding site
                     /bound_moiety="E. coli catabolite activator protein"
                     /note="CAP binding activates transcription in the presence
                     of cAMP."
     promoter        11358..11388
                     /label=lac promoter
                     /note="promoter for the E. coli lac operon"
     protein_bind    11396..11412
                     /label=lac operator
                     /bound_moiety="lac repressor encoded by lacI"
                     /note="The lac repressor binds to the lac operator to
                     inhibit transcription in E. coli. This inhibition can be
                     relieved by adding lactose or
                     isopropyl-beta-D-thiogalactopyranoside (IPTG)."
     primer_bind     11401..11423
                     /label=M13/pUC Reverse
                     /note="In lacZ gene"
     primer_bind     11420..11436
                     /label=M13 rev
                     /note="common sequencing primer, one of multiple similar
                     variants"
     primer_bind     11420..11436
                     /label=M13 Reverse
                     /note="In lacZ gene. Also called M13-rev"
     primer_bind     11486..11505
                     /label=EBV-rev
                     /note="SV40 polyA terminator, reverse primer"
ORIGIN
        1 tggaagggct aattcactcc caaagaagac aagatatcct tgatctgtgg atctaccaca
       61 cacaaggcta cttccctgat tagcagaact acacaccagg gccaggggtc agatatccac
      121 tgacctttgg atggtgctac aagctagtac cagttgagcc agataaggta gaagaggcca
      181 ataaaggaga gaacaccagc ttgttacacc ctgtgagcct gcatgggatg gatgacccgg
      241 agagagaagt gttagagtgg aggtttgaca gccgcctagc atttcatcac gtggcccgag
      301 agctgcatcc ggagtacttc aagaactgct gatatcgagc ttgctacaag ggactttccg
      361 ctggggactt tccagggagg cgtggcctgg gcgggactgg ggagtggcga gccctcagat
      421 cctgcatata agcagctgct ttttgcctgt actgggtctc tctggttaga ccagatctga
      481 gcctgggagc tctctggcta actagggaac ccactgctta agcctcaata aagcttgcct
      541 tgagtgcttc aagtagtgtg tgcccgtctg ttgtgtgact ctggtaacta gagatccctc
      601 agaccctttt agtcagtgtg gaaaatctct agcagtggcg cccgaacagg gacttgaaag
      661 cgaaagggaa accagaggag ctctctcgac gcaggactcg gcttgctgaa gcgcgcacgg
      721 caagaggcga ggggcggcga ctggtgagta cgccaaaaat tttgactagc ggaggctaga
      781 aggagagaga tgggtgcgag agcgtcagta ttaagcgggg gagaattaga tcgcgatggg
      841 aaaaaattcg gttaaggcca gggggaaaga aaaaatataa attaaaacat atagtatggg
      901 caagcaggga gctagaacga ttcgcagtta atcctggcct gttagaaaca tcagaaggct
      961 gtagacaaat actgggacag ctacaaccat cccttcagac aggatcagaa gaacttagat
     1021 cattatataa tacagtagca accctctatt gtgtgcatca aaggatagag ataaaagaca
     1081 ccaaggaagc tttagacaag atagaggaag agcaaaacaa aagtaagacc accgcacagc
     1141 aagcggccgg ccgctgatct tcagacctgg aggaggagat atgagggaca attggagaag
     1201 tgaattatat aaatataaag tagtaaaaat tgaaccatta ggagtagcac ccaccaaggc
     1261 aaagagaaga gtggtgcaga gagaaaaaag agcagtggga ataggagctt tgttccttgg
     1321 gttcttggga gcagcaggaa gcactatggg cgcagcgtca atgacgctga cggtacaggc
     1381 cagacaatta ttgtctggta tagtgcagca gcagaacaat ttgctgaggg ctattgaggc
     1441 gcaacagcat ctgttgcaac tcacagtctg gggcatcaag cagctccagg caagaatcct
     1501 ggctgtggaa agatacctaa aggatcaaca gctcctgggg atttggggtt gctctggaaa
     1561 actcatttgc accactgctg tgccttggaa tgctagttgg agtaataaat ctctggaaca
     1621 gatttggaat cacacgacct ggatggagtg ggacagagaa attaacaatt acacaagctt
     1681 aatacactcc ttaattgaag aatcgcaaaa ccagcaagaa aagaatgaac aagaattatt
     1741 ggaattagat aaatgggcaa gtttgtggaa ttggtttaac ataacaaatt ggctgtggta
     1801 tataaaatta ttcataatga tagtaggagg cttggtaggt ttaagaatag tttttgctgt
     1861 actttctata gtgaatagag ttaggcaggg atattcacca ttatcgtttc agacccacct
     1921 cccaaccccg aggggacccg acaggcccga aggaatagaa gaagaaggtg gagagagaga
     1981 cagagacaga tccattcgat tagtgaacgg atctcgacgg tatcgccgaa ttcacaaatg
     2041 gcagtattca tccacaattt taaaagaaaa ggggggattg gggggtacag tgcaggggaa
     2101 agaatagtag acataatagc aacagacata caaactaaag aattacaaaa acaaattaca
     2161 aaaattcaaa attttcgggt ttattacagg gacagcagag atccagtttg gactagtcgt
     2221 gaggctccgg tgcccgtcag tgggcagagc gcacatcgcc cacagtcccc gagaagttgg
     2281 ggggaggggt cggcaattga accggtgcct agagaaggtg gcgcggggta aactgggaaa
     2341 gtgatgtcgt gtactggctc cgcctttttc ccgagggtgg gggagaaccg tatataagtg
     2401 cagtagtcgc cgtgaacgtt ctttttcgca acgggtttgc cgccagaaca caggtaagtg
     2461 ccgtgtgtgg ttcccgcggg cctggcctct ttacgggtta tggcccttgc gtgccttgaa
     2521 ttacttccac ctggctgcag tacgtgattc ttgatcccga gcttcgggtt ggaagtgggt
     2581 gggagagttc gaggccttgc gcttaaggag ccccttcgcc tcgtgcttga gttgaggcct
     2641 ggcctgggcg ctggggccgc cgcgtgcgaa tctggtggca ccttcgcgcc tgtctcgctg
     2701 ctttcgataa gtctctagcc atttaaaatt tttgatgacc tgctgcgacg ctttttttct
     2761 ggcaagatag tcttgtaaat gcgggccaag atctgcacac tggtatttcg gtttttgggg
     2821 ccgcgggcgg cgacggggcc cgtgcgtccc agcgcacatg ttcggcgagg cggggcctgc
     2881 gagcgcggcc accgagaatc ggacgggggt agtctcaagc tggccggcct gctctggtgc
     2941 ctggcctcgc gccgccgtgt atcgccccgc cctgggcggc aaggctggcc cggtcggcac
     3001 cagttgcgtg agcggaaaga tggccgcttc ccggccctgc tgcagggagc tcaaaatgga
     3061 ggacgcggcg ctcgggagag cgggcgggtg agtcacccac acaaaggaaa agggcctttc
     3121 cgtcctcagc cgtcgcttca tgtgactcca cggagtaccg ggcgccgtcc aggcacctcg
     3181 attagttctc gagcttttgg agtacgtcgt ctttaggttg gggggagggg ttttatgcga
     3241 tggagtttcc ccacactgag tgggtggaga ctgaagttag gccagcttgg cacttgatgt
     3301 aattctcctt ggaatttgcc ctttttgagt ttggatcttg gttcattctc aagcctcaga
     3361 cagtggttca aagttttttt cttccatttc aggtgtcgtg aagcggccct gcagatatca
     3421 acaagtttgt acaaaaaagc aggcaccatg cctccaagac catcatcagg tgaactgtgg
     3481 ggcatccact tgatgccccc aagaatccta gtagaatgtt tactaccaaa tggaatgata
     3541 gtgactttag aatgcctccg tgaggctaca ttaataacca taaagcatga actatttaaa
     3601 gaagcaagaa aataccccct ccatcaactt cttcaagatg aatcttctta cattttcgta
     3661 agtgttactc aagaagcaga aagggaagaa ttttttgatg aaacaagacg actttgtgac
     3721 cttcggcttt ttcaaccctt tttaaaagta attgaaccag taggcaaccg tgaagaaaag
     3781 atcctcaatc gagaaattgg ttttgctatc ggcatgccag tgtgtgaatt tgatatggtt
     3841 aaagatccag aagtacagga cttccgaaga aatattctga acgtttgtaa agaagctgtg
     3901 gatcttaggg acctcaattc acctcatagt agagcaatgt atgtctatcc tccaaatgta
     3961 gaatcttcac cagaattgcc aaagcacata tataataaat tagataaagg gcaaataata
     4021 gtggtgatct gggtaatagt ttctccaaat aatgacaagc agaagtatac tctgaaaatc
     4081 aaccatgact gtgtaccaga acaagtaatt gctgaagcaa tcaggaaaaa aactcgaagt
     4141 atgttgctat cctctgaaca actaaaactc tgtgttttag aatatcaggg caagtatatt
     4201 ttaaaagtgt gtggatgtga tgaatacttc ctagaaaaat atcctctgag tcagtataag
     4261 tatataagaa gctgtataat gcttgggagg atgcccaatt tgatgttgat ggctaaagaa
     4321 agcctttatt ctcaactgcc aatggactgt tttacaatgc catcttattc cagacgcatt
     4381 tccacagcta caccatatat gaatggagaa acatctacaa aatccctttg ggttataaat
     4441 agtgcactca gaataaaaat tctttgtgca acctacgtga atgtaaatat tcgagacatt
     4501 gataagatct atgttcgaac aggtatctac catggaggag aacccttatg tgacaatgtg
     4561 aacactcaaa gagtaccttg ttccaatccc aggtggaatg aatggctgaa ttatgatata
     4621 tacattcctg atcttcctcg tgctgctcga ctttgccttt ccatttgctc tgttaaaggc
     4681 cgaaagggtg ctaaagagga acactgtcca ttggcatggg gaaatataaa cttgtttgat
     4741 tacacagaca ctctagtatc tggaaaaatg gctttgaatc tttggccagt acctcatgga
     4801 ttagaagatt tgctgaaccc tattggtgtt actggatcaa atccaaataa agaaactcca
     4861 tgcttagagt tggagtttga ctggttcagc agtgtggtaa agttcccaga tatgtcagtg
     4921 attgaagagc atgccaattg gtctgtatcc cgagaagcag gatttagcta ttcccacgca
     4981 ggactgagta acagactagc tagagacaat gaattaaggg aaaatgacaa agaacagctc
     5041 aaagcaattt ctacacgaga tcctctctct gaaatcactg atcaggagaa agattttcta
     5101 tggagtcaca gacactattg tgtaactatc cccgaaattc tacccaaatt gcttctgtct
     5161 gttaaatgga attctagaga tgaagtagcc cagatgtatt gcttggtaaa agattggcct
     5221 ccaatcaaac ctgaacaggc tatggaactt ctggactgta attacccaga tcctatggtt
     5281 cgaggttttg ctgttcggtg cttggaaaaa tatttaacag atgacaaact ttctcagtat
     5341 ttaattcagc tagtacaggt cctaaaatat gaacaatatt tggataactt gcttgtgaga
     5401 tttttactga agaaagcatt gactaatcaa aggattgggc actttttctt ttggcattta
     5461 aaatctgaga tgcacaataa aacagttagc cagaggtttg gcctgctttt ggagtcctat
     5521 tgtcgtgcat gtgggatgta tttgaagcac ctgaataggc aagtcgaggc aatggaaaag
     5581 ctcattaact taactgacat tctcaaacag gagaagaagg atgaaacaca aaaggtacag
     5641 atgaagtttt tagttgagca aatgaggcga ccagatttca tggatgctct acagggcttt
     5701 ctgtctcctc taaaccctgc tcatcaacta ggaaacctca ggcttgaaga gtgtcgaatt
     5761 atgtcctctg caaaaaggcc actgtggttg aattgggaga acccagacat catgtcagag
     5821 ttactgtttc agaacaatga gatcatcttt aaaaatgggg atgatttacg gcaagatatg
     5881 ctaacacttc aaattattcg tattatggaa aatatctggc aaaatcaagg tcttgatctt
     5941 cgaatgttac cttatggttg tctgtcaatc ggtgactgtg tgggacttat tgaggtggtg
     6001 cgaaattctc acactattat gcaaattcag tgcaaaggcg gcttgaaagg tgcactgcag
     6061 ttcaacagcc acacactaca tcagtggctc aaagacaaga acaaaggaga aatatatgat
     6121 gcagccattg acctgtttac acgttcatgt gctggatact gtgtagctac cttcattttg
     6181 ggaattggag atcgtcacaa tagtaacatc atggtgaaag acgatggaca actgtttcat
     6241 atagattttg gacacttttt ggatcacaag aagaaaaaat ttggttataa acgagaacgt
     6301 gtgccatttg ttttgacaca ggatttctta atagtgatta gtaaaggagc ccaagaatgc
     6361 acaaagacaa gagaatttga gaggtttcag gagatgtgtt acaaggctta tctagctatt
     6421 cgacagcatg ccaatctctt cataaatctt ttctcaatga tgcttggctc tggaatgcca
     6481 gaactacaat cttttgatga cattgcatac attcgaaaga ccctagcctt agataaaact
     6541 gagcaagagg ctttggagta tttcatgaaa caaatgaatg atgcacatca tggtggctgg
     6601 acaacaaaaa tggattggat cttccacaca attaaacagc atgcattgaa ctagaaccca
     6661 gctttcttgt acaaagtggt gatatccaat taaccctcac taaaggagag tattagtagt
     6721 tattgtaagt ccctatagtg agtcgtatta ccacccaact tttctataca aagtggttga
     6781 tatccagcac agtggcggcc gctcgagtct agagggcccg cggttcgaag gtaagcctat
     6841 ccctaaccct ctcctcggtc tcgattctac gcgtaccggt tagtaatgag atccctcccc
     6901 cccccctaac gttactggcc gaagccgctt ggaataaggc cggtgtgcgt ttgtctatat
     6961 gttattttcc accatattgc cgtcttttgg caatgtgagg gcccggaaac ctggccctgt
     7021 cttcttgacg agcattccta ggggtctttc ccctctcgcc aaaggaatgc aaggtctgtt
     7081 gaatgtcgtg aaggaagcag ttcctctgga agcttcttga agacaaacaa cgtctgtagc
     7141 gaccctttgc aggcagcgga accccccacc tggcgacagg tgcctctgcg gccaaaagcc
     7201 acgtgtataa gatacacctg caaaggcggc acaaccccag tgccacgttg tgagttggat
     7261 agttgtggaa agagtcaaat ggctctcctc aagcgtattc aacaaggggc tgaaggatgc
     7321 ccagaaggta ccccattgta tgggatctga tctggggcct cggtgcacat gctttacatg
     7381 tgtttagtcg aggttaaaaa aacgtctagg ccccccgaac cacggggacg tggttttcct
     7441 ttgaaaaaca cgatgataat atggccacac atatgaccga gtacaagccc acggtgcgcc
     7501 tcgccacccg cgacgacgtc cccagggccg tacgcaccct cgccgccgcg ttcgccgact
     7561 accccgccac gcgccacacc gtcgatccgg accgccacat cgagcgggtc accgagctgc
     7621 aagaactctt cctcacgcgc gtcgggctcg acatcggcaa ggtgtgggtc gcggacgacg
     7681 gcgccgcggt ggcggtctgg accacgccgg agagcgtcga agcgggggcg gtgttcgccg
     7741 agatcggccc gcgcatggcc gagttgagcg gttcccggct ggccgcgcag caacagatgg
     7801 aaggcctcct ggcgccgcac cggcccaagg agcccgcgtg gttcctggcc accgtcggcg
     7861 tctcgcccga ccaccagggc aagggtctgg gcagcgccgt cgtgctcccc ggagtggagg
     7921 cggccgagcg cgccggggtg cccgccttcc tggagacctc cgcgccccgc aacctcccct
     7981 tctacgagcg gctcggcttc accgtcaccg ccgacgtcga ggtgcccgaa ggaccgcgca
     8041 cctggtgcat gacccgcaag cccggtgcct aaatcgatag atcctaatca acctctggat
     8101 tacaaaattt gtgaaagatt gactggtatt cttaactatg ttgctccttt tacgctatgt
     8161 ggatacgctg ctttaatgcc tttgtatcat gctattgctt cccgtatggc tttcattttc
     8221 tcctccttgt ataaatcctg gttgctgtct ctttatgagg agttgtggcc cgttgtcagg
     8281 caacgtggcg tggtgtgcac tgtgtttgct gacgcaaccc ccactggttg gggcattgcc
     8341 accacctgtc agctcctttc cgggactttc gctttccccc tccctattgc cacggcggaa
     8401 ctcatcgccg cctgccttgc ccgctgctgg acaggggctc ggctgttggg cactgacaat
     8461 tccgtggtgt tgtcggggaa atcatcgtcc tttccttggc tgctcgcctg tgttgccacc
     8521 tggattctgc gcgggacgtc cttctgctac gtcccttcgg ccctcaatcc agcggacctt
     8581 ccttcccgcg gcctgctgcc ggctctgcgg cctcttccgc gtcttcgcct tcgccctcag
     8641 acgagtcgga tctccctttg ggccgcctcc ccgcctgaga tcctttaaga ccaatgactt
     8701 acaaggcagc tgtagatctt agccactttt taaaagaaaa ggggggactg gaagggctaa
     8761 ttcactccca acgaagacaa gatctgcttt ttgcttgtac tgggtctctc tggttagacc
     8821 agatctgagc ctgggagctc tctggctaac tagggaaccc actgcttaag cctcaataaa
     8881 gcttgccttg agtgcttcaa gtagtgtgtg cccgtctgtt gtgtgactct ggtaactaga
     8941 gatccctcag acccttttag tcagtgtgga aaatctctag cagtagtagt tcatgtcatc
     9001 ttattattca gtatttataa cttgcaaaga aatgaatatc agagagtgag aggcccgggt
     9061 taattaagga aagggctaga tcattcttga agacgaaagg gcctcgtgat acgcctattt
     9121 ttataggtta atgtcatgat aataatggtt tcttagacgt caggtggcac ttttcgggga
     9181 aatgtgcgcg gaacccctat ttgtttattt ttctaaatac attcaaatat gtatccgctc
     9241 atgagacaat aaccctgata aatgcttcaa taatattgaa aaaggaagag tatgagtatt
     9301 caacatttcc gtgtcgccct tattcccttt tttgcggcat tttgccttcc tgtttttgct
     9361 cacccagaaa cgctggtgaa agtaaaagat gctgaagatc agttgggtgc acgagtgggt
     9421 tacatcgaac tggatctcaa cagcggtaag atccttgaga gttttcgccc cgaagaacgt
     9481 tttccaatga tgagcacttt taaagttctg ctatgtggcg cggtattatc ccgtgttgac
     9541 gccgggcaag agcaactcgg tcgccgcata cactattctc agaatgactt ggttgagtac
     9601 tcaccagtca cagaaaagca tcttacggat ggcatgacag taagagaatt atgcagtgct
     9661 gccataacca tgagtgataa cactgcggcc aacttacttc tgacaacgat cggaggaccg
     9721 aaggagctaa ccgctttttt gcacaacatg ggggatcatg taactcgcct tgatcgttgg
     9781 gaaccggagc tgaatgaagc cataccaaac gacgagcgtg acaccacgat gcctgtagca
     9841 atggcaacaa cgttgcgcaa actattaact ggcgaactac ttactctagc ttcccggcaa
     9901 caattaatag actggatgga ggcggataaa gttgcaggac cacttctgcg ctcggccctt
     9961 ccggctggct ggtttattgc tgataaatct ggagccggtg agcgtgggtc tcgcggtatc
    10021 attgcagcac tggggccaga tggtaagccc tcccgtatcg tagttatcta cacgacgggg
    10081 agtcaggcaa ctatggatga acgaaataga cagatcgctg agataggtgc ctcactgatt
    10141 aagcattggt aactgtcaga ccaagtttac tcatatatac tttagattga tttaaaactt
    10201 catttttaat ttaaaaggat ctaggtgaag atcctttttg ataatctcat gaccaaaatc
    10261 ccttaacgtg agttttcgtt ccactgagcg tcagaccccg tagaaaagat caaaggatct
    10321 tcttgagatc ctttttttct gcgcgtaatc tgctgcttgc aaacaaaaaa accaccgcta
    10381 ccagcggtgg tttgtttgcc ggatcaagag ctaccaactc tttttccgaa ggtaactggc
    10441 ttcagcagag cgcagatacc aaatactgtt cttctagtgt agccgtagtt aggccaccac
    10501 ttcaagaact ctgtagcacc gcctacatac ctcgctctgc taatcctgtt accagtggct
    10561 gctgccagtg gcgataagtc gtgtcttacc gggttggact caagacgata gttaccggat
    10621 aaggcgcagc ggtcgggctg aacggggggt tcgtgcacac agcccagctt ggagcgaacg
    10681 acctacaccg aactgagata cctacagcgt gagctatgag aaagcgccac gcttcccgaa
    10741 gggagaaagg cggacaggta tccggtaagc ggcagggtcg gaacaggaga gcgcacgagg
    10801 gagcttccag ggggaaacgc ctggtatctt tatagtcctg tcgggtttcg ccacctctga
    10861 cttgagcgtc gatttttgtg atgctcgtca ggggggcgga gcctatggaa aaacgccagc
    10921 aacgcggcct ttttacggtt cctggccttt tgctggcctt ttgctcacat gttctttcct
    10981 gcgttatccc ctgattctgt ggataaccgt attaccgcct ttgagtgagc tgataccgct
    11041 cgccgcagcc gaacgaccga gcgcagcgag tcagtgagcg aggaagcgga agagcgccca
    11101 atacgcaaac cgcctctccc cgcgcgttgg ccgattcatt aatgcagcaa gctcatggct
    11161 gactaatttt ttttatttat gcagaggccg aggccgcctc ggcctctgag ctattccaga
    11221 agtagtgagg aggctttttt ggaggcctag gcttttgcaa aaagctcccc gtggcacgac
    11281 aggtttcccg actggaaagc gggcagtgag cgcaacgcaa ttaatgtgag ttagctcact
    11341 cattaggcac cccaggcttt acactttatg cttccggctc gtatgttgtg tggaattgtg
    11401 agcggataac aatttcacac aggaaacagc tatgacatga ttacgaattt cacaaataaa
    11461 gcattttttt cactgcattc tagttgtggt ttgtccaaac tcatcaatgt atcttatcat
    11521 gtctggatca actggataac tcaagctaac caaaatcatc ccaaacttcc caccccatac
    11581 cctattacca ctgccaatta cctgtggttt catttactct aaacctgtga ttcctctgaa
    11641 ttattttcat tttaaagaaa ttgtatttgt taaatatgta ctacaaactt agtagt
//
