>Addgene plasmid #116483 | pHAGE-PIK3CA-E545D | depositor partial sequence | sequence record 219357 | insert
ATGCCTCCACGACCATCATCAGGTGAACTGTGGGGCATCCACTTGATGCCCCCAAGAATCCTAGTAGAAT
GTTTACTACCAAATGGAATGATAGTGACTTTAGAATGCCTCCGTGAGGCTACATTAATAACCATAAAGCA
TGAACTATTTAAAGAAGCAAGAAAATACCCCCTCCATCAACTTCTTCAAGATGAATCTTCTTACATTTTC
GTAAGTGTTACTCAAGAAGCAGAAAGGGAAGAATTTTTTGATGAAACAAGACGACTTTGTGACCTTCGGC
TTTTTCAACCCTTTTTAAAAGTAATTGAACCAGTAGGCAACCGTGAAGAAAAGATCCTCAATCGAGAAAT
TGGTTTTGCTATCGGCATGCCAGTGTGTGAATTTGATATGGTTAAAGATCCAGAAGTACAGGACTTCCGA
AGAAATATTCTGAACGTTTGTAAAGAAGCTGTGGATCTTAGGGACCTCAATTCACCTCATAGTAGAGCAA
TGTATGTCTATCCTCCAAATGTAGAATCTTCACCAGAATTGCCAAAGCACATATATAATAAATTAGATAA
AGGGCAAATAATAGTGGTGATCTGGGTAATAGTTTCTCCAAATAATGACAAGCAGAAGTATACTCTGAAA
ATCAACCATGACTGTGTACCAGAACAAGTAATTGCTGAAGCAATCAGGAAAAAAACTCGAAGTATGTTGC
TATCCTCTGAACAACTAAAACTCTGTGTTTTAGAATATCAGGGCAAGTATATTTTAAAAGTGTGTGGATG
TGATGAATACTTCCTAGAAAAATATCCTCTGAGTCAGTATAAGTATATAAGAAGCTGTATAATGCTTGGG
AGGATGCCCAATTTGATGTTGATGGCTAAAGAAAGCCTTTATTCTCAACTGCCAATGGACTGTTTTACAA
TGCCATCTTATTCCAGACGCATTTCCACAGCTACACCATATATGAATGGAGAAACATCTACAAAATCCCT
TTGGGTTATAAATAGTGCACTCAGAATAAAAATTCTTTGTGCAACCTACGTGAATGTAAATATTCGAGAC
ATTGATAAGATCTATGTTCGAACAGGTATCTACCATGGAGGAGAACCCTTATGTGACAATGTGAACACTC
AAAGAGTACCTTGTTCCAATCCCAGGTGGAATGAATGGCTGAATTATGATATATACATTCCTGATCTTCC
TCGTGCTGCTCGACTTTGCCTTTCCATTTGCTCTGTTAAAGGCCGAAAGGGTGCTAAAGAGGAACACTGT
CCATTGGCATGGGGAAATATAAACTTGTTTGATTACACAGACACTCTAGTATCTGGAAAAATGGCTTTGA
ATCTTTGGCCAGTACCTCATGGATTAGAAGATTTGCTGAACCCTATTGGTGTTACTGGATCAAATCCAAA
TAAAGAAACTCCATGCTTAGAGTTGGAGTTTGACTGGTTCAGCAGTGTGGTAAAGTTCCCAGATATGTCA
GTGATTGAAGAGCATGCCAATTGGTCTGTATCCCGAGAAGCAGGATTTAGCTATTCCCACGCAGGACTGA
GTAACAGACTAGCTAGAGACAATGAATTAAGGGAAAATGACAAAGAACAGCTCAAAGCAATTTCTACACG
AGATCCTCTCTCTGAAATCACTGATCAGGAGAAAGATTTTCTATGGAGTCACAGACACTATTGTGTAACT
ATCCCCGAAATTCTACCCAAATTGCTTCTGTCTGTTAAATGGAATTCTAGAGATGAAGTAGCCCAGATGT
ATTGCTTGGTAAAAGATTGGCCTCCAATCAAACCTGAACAGGCTATGGAACTTCTGGACTGTAATTACCC
AGATCCTATGGTTCGAGGTTTTGCTGTTCGGTGCTTGGAAAAATATTTAACAGATGACAAACTTTCTCAG
TATTTAATTCAGCTAGTACAGGTCCTAAAATATGAACAATATTTGGATAACTTGCTTGTGAGATTTTTAC
TGAAGAAAGCATTGACTAATCAAAGGATTGGGCACTTTTTCTTTTGGCATTTAAAATCTGAGATGCACAA
TAAAACAGTTAGCCAGAGGTTTGGCCTGCTTTTGGAGTCCTATTGTCGTGCATGTGGGATGTATTTGAAG
CACCTGAATAGGCAAGTCGAGGCAATGGAAAAGCTCATTAACTTAACTGACATTCTCAAACAGGAGAAGA
AGGATGAAACACAAAAGGTACAGATGAAGTTTTTAGTTGAGCAAATGAGGCGACCAGATTTCATGGATGC
TCTACAGGGCTTTCTGTCTCCTCTAAACCCTGCTCATCAACTAGGAAACCTCAGGCTTGAAGAGTGTCGA
ATTATGTCCTCTGCAAAAAGGCCACTGTGGTTGAATTGGGAGAACCCAGACATCATGTCAGAGTTACTGT
TTCAGAACAATGAGATCATCTTTAAAAATGGGGATGATTTACGGCAAGATATGCTAACACTTCAAATTAT
TCGTATTATGGAAAATATCTGGCAAAATCAAGGTCTTGATCTTCGAATGTTACCTTATGGTTGTCTGTCA
ATCGGTGACTGTGTGGGACTTATTGAGGTGGTGCGAAATTCTCACACTATTATGCAAATTCAGTGCAAAG
GCGGCTTGAAAGGTGCACTGCAGTTCAACAGCCACACACTACATCAGTGGCTCAAAGACAAGAACAAAGG
AGAAATATATGATGCAGCCATTGACCTGTTTACACGTTCATGTGCTGGATACTGTGTAGCTACCTTCATT
TTGGGAATTGGAGATCGTCACAATAGTAACATCATGGTGAAAGACGATGGACAACTGTTTCATATAGATT
TTGGACACTTTTTGGATCACAAGAAGAAAAAATTTGGTTATAAACGAGAACGTGTGCCATTTGTTTTGAC
ACAGGATTTCTTAATAGTGATTAGTAAAGGAGCCCAAGAATGCACAAAGACAAGAGAATTTGAGAGGTTT
CAGGAGATGTGTTACAAGGCTTATCTAGCTATTCGACAGCATGCCAATCTCTTCATAAATCTTTTCTCAA
TGATGCTTGGCTCTGGAATGCCAGAACTACAATCTTTTGATGACATTGCATACATTCGAAAGACCCTAGC
CTTAGATAAAACTGAGCAAGAGGCTTTGGAGTATTTCATGAAACAAATGAATGATGCACATCATGGTGGC
TGGACAACAAAAATGGATTGGATCTTCCACACAATTAAACAGCATGCATTGAACTGA
